>Addgene plasmid #123717 | MTK2_025 | addgene full sequence | sequence record 248648 | Addgene NGS Result
AGGCCGTAATATCCAGCTGAACGGTCTGGTTATAGGTACATTGAGCAACTGACTGAAATGCCTCAAAATG
TTCTTTACGATGCCATTGGGATATATCAACGGTGGTATATCCAGTGATTTTTTTCTCCATTTTAGCTTCC
TTAGCTCCTGAAAATCTCGATAACTCAAAAAATACGCCCGGTAGTGATCTTATTTCATTATGGTGAAAGT
TGGAACCTCTTACGTGCCCGATCAATCATGACCAAAATCCCTTAACGTGAGTTTTCGTTCCACTGAGCGT
CAGACCCCGTAGAAAAGATCAAAGGATCTTCTTGAGATCCTTTTTTTCTGCGCGTAATCTGCTGCTTGCA
AACAAAAAAACCACCGCTACCAGCGGTGGTTTGTTTGCCGGATCAAGAGCTACCAACTCTTTTTCCGAAG
GTAACTGGCTTCAGCAGAGCGCAGATACCAAATACTGTTCTTCTAGTGTAGCCGTAGTTAGGCCACCACT
TCAAGAACTCTGTAGCACCGCCTACATACCTCGCTCTGCTAATCCTGTTACCAGTGGCTGCTGCCAGTGG
CGATAAGTCGTGTCTTACCGGGTTGGACTCAAGACGATAGTTACCGGATAAGGCGCAGCGGTCGGGCTGA
ACGGGGGGTTCGTGCACACAGCCCAGCTTGGAGCGAACGACCTACACCGAACTGAGATACCTACAGCGTG
AGCTATGAGAAAGCGCCACGCTTCCCGAAGGGAGAAAGGCGGACAGGTATCCGGTAAGCGGCAGGGTCGG
AACAGGAGAGCGCACGAGGGAGCTTCCAGGGGGAAACGCCTGGTATCTTTATAGTCCTGTCGGGTTTCGC
CACCTCTGACTTGAGCGTCGATTTTTGTGATGCTCGTCAGGGGGGCGGAGCCTATGGAAAAACGCCAGCA
ACGCGGCCTTTTTACGGTTCCTGGCCTTTTGCTGGCCTTTTGCTCACATGTTCTTTCCTGCGTTATCCCC
TGATTCTGTGGATAACCGTAGTCGGTCTCAAACGCGTGAGGCTCCGGTGCCCGTCAGTGGGCAGAGCGCA
CATCGCCCACAGTCCCCGAGAAGTTGGGGGGAGGGGTCGGCAATTGAACCGGTGCCTAGAGAAGGTGGCG
CGGGGTAAACTGGGAAAGTGATGTCGTGTACTGGCTCCGCCTTTTTCCCGAGGGTGGGGGAGAACCGTAT
ATAAGTGCAGTAGTCGCCGTGAACGTTCTTTTTCGCAACGGGTTTGCCGCCAGAACACAGGTAAGTGCCG
TGTGTGGTTCCCGCGGGCCTGGCCTCTTTACGGGTTATGGCCCTTGCGTGCCTTGAATTACTTCCACCTG
GCTGCAGTACGTGATTCTTGATCCCGAGCTTCGGGTTGGAAGTGGGTGGGAGAGTTCGAGGCCTTGCGCT
TAAGGAGCCCCTTCGCCTCGTGCTTGAGTTGAGGCCTGGCCTGGGCGCTGGGGCCGCCGCGTGCGAATCT
GGTGGCACCTTCGCGCCTGTCTCGCTGCTTTCGATAAGTCTCTAGCCATTTAAAATTTTTGATGACCTGC
TGCGACGCTTTTTTTCTGGCAAGATAGTCTTGTAAATGCGGGCCAAGATCTGCACACTGGTATTTCGGTT
TTTGGGGCCGCGGGCGGCGACGGGGCCCGTGCGTCCCAGCGCACATGTTCGGCGAGGCGGGGCCTGCGAG
CGCGGCCACCGAGAATCGGACGGGGGTAGTCTCAAGCTGGCCGGCCTGCTCTGGTGCCTGGCCTCGCGCC
GCCGTGTATCGCCCCGCCCTGGGCGGCAAGGCTGGCCCGGTCGGCACCAGTTGCGTGAGCGGAAAGATGG
CCGCTTCCCGGCCCTGCTGCAGGGAGCTCAAAATGGAGGACGCGGCGCTCGGGAGAGCGGGCGGGTGAGT
CACCCACACAAAGGAAAAGGGCCTTTCCGTCCTCAGCCGTCGCTTCATGTGACTCCACGGAGTACCGGGC
GCCGTCCAGGCACCTCGATTAGTTCTCGAGCTTTTGGAGTACGTCGTCTTTAGGTTGGGGGGAGGGGTTT
TATGCGATGGAGTTTCCCCACACTGAGTGGGTGGAGACTGAAGTTAGGCCAGCTTGGCACTTGATGTAAT
TCTCCTTGGAATTTGCCCTTTTTGAGTTTGGATCTTGGTTCATTCTCAAGCCTCAGACAGTGGTTCAAAG
TTTTTTTCTTCCATTTCAGGTGTCGTGAAGATCGCCGCCGCAGATCTATGTGAGACCAGACCAATAAAAA
ACGCCCGGCGGCAACCGAGCGTTCTGAACAAATCCAGATGGAGTTCTGAGGTCATTACTGGATCTATCAA
CAGGAGTCCAAGCGAGCTCGATATCAAATTACGCCCCGCCCTGCCACTCATCGCAGTACTGTTGTAATTC
ATTAAGCATTCTGCCGACATGGAAGCCATCACAAACGGCATGATGAACCTGAATCGCCAGCGGCATCAGC
ACCTTGTCGCCTTGCGTATAATATTTGCCCATGGTGAAAACGGGGGCGAAGAAGTTGTCCATATTGGCCA
CGTTTAAATCAAAACTGGTGAAACTCACCCAGGGATTGGCTGAAACGAAAAACATATTCTCAATAAACCC
TTTAGGGAAATAGGCCAGGTTTTCACCGTAACACGCCACATCTTGCGAATATATGTGTAGAAACTGCCGG
AAATCGTCGTGGTATTCACTCCAGAGCGATGAAAACGTTTCAGTTTGCTCATGGAAAACGGTGTAACAAG
GGTGAACACTATCCCATATCACCAGCTCACCGTCTTTCATTGCCATACGAAATTCCGGATGAGCATTCAT
CAGGCGGGCAAGAATGTGAATAAAGGCCGGATAAAACTTGTGCTTATTTTTCTTTACGGTCTTTAAAA
Features (pLannotate 1.2.2; 5 found; start..end, strand, type, name):
    131..228     -  promoter       cat promoter: promoter of the E. coli cat gene encoding chloramphenicol acetyltransferase
    312..900     +  rep_origin     ori: high-copy-number ColE1/pMB1/pBR322/pUC origin of replication
   1020..2198    +  promoter       EF-1α promoter: strong constitutive promoter for human elongation factor EF-1α
   2234..2268    -  terminator     lambda t0 terminator: minimal transcription terminator from phage lambda (Scholtissek and Grosse, 1987)
   2342..130     -  CDS            cat (across the origin): CAT_ECOLX - Experimental evidence at protein level: Swiss-Prot protein existence level 1. This enzyme is an effector of chloramphenicol resistance in bacteria. From Escherichia coli. This protein is used as a marker in many commonly used cloning vectors, such as pACYC184.
