[The description below was written by a language model from this plasmid's Addgene catalogue record and pLannotate feature annotations shown in this document.]
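Description:
MTK2_025 is a small (about 2.9 kb) part-storage plasmid from the Mammalian Toolkit (MTK), a modular hierarchical cloning system for building genetic circuits in mammalian cells. It is built on the MTK0_027 part entry backbone and, although catalogued as a mammalian expression vector, it is not an expression construct in its own right. It carries a single standardized DNA part that is meant to be combined with other parts in later assembly steps. In E. coli it is maintained by a high-copy ColE1/pUC-type origin and selected with chloramphenicol. Resistance comes from the cat gene, which is driven by its native promoter and followed by a minimal phage lambda t0 terminator. No mammalian selection marker, coding sequence or polyadenylation signal is annotated.

The payload is pEF1ac, a "crippled" version of the human elongation factor 1α promoter, which appears in the feature table as an EF-1α promoter of roughly 1.2 kb. EF-1α is a strong constitutive promoter that is widely used in mammalian cells. The record gives the modification as a crippled Kozak sequence, which would be expected to weaken translation initiation of the downstream gene and so lower protein output relative to the standard promoter part. The record itself does not quantify this effect. The insert was cloned through BsmBI sites that were destroyed in the process, as is usual when a part is domesticated by Golden Gate cloning. In the MTK scheme, Type 2 positions are reserved for promoters, so this part is joined to compatible downstream parts, such as coding sequences and terminators, to form complete transcriptional units. It offers an option for reduced constitutive expression when tuning circuit components.
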