Addgene plasmid #123717: MTK2_025
Purpose: Encodes crippled human pEF1alpha as a Type 2 part to be used in the MTK system
Depositing lab: Hana El-Samad. Depositing organization: University of California, San Francisco (UCSF). Publication: A Toolkit for Rapid Modular Construction of Biological Circuits in Mammalian Cells. Fonseca JP, Bonny AR, Kumar GR, Ng AH, Town J, Wu QC, Aslankoohi E, Chen SY, Dods G, Harrigan P, Osimiri LC, Kistler AL, El-Samad H. ACS Synth Biol. 2019 Nov 15;8(11):2593-2606. doi: 10.1021/acssynbio.9b00322. Epub 2019 Nov 5. PubMed 31686495.
Backbone
  Vector backbone: MTK0_027
  Vector type: Mammalian Expression
Growth in bacteria
  Bacterial resistance: Chloramphenicol, 25 μg/mL
  Growth temperature: 37°C
  Growth strain: DH5alpha
  Copy number: Unknown
Gene/Insert
  Gene/Insert name: pEF1ac
  Species: H. sapiens (human)
  Mutation: Crippled Kozac sequence
  Cloning method: Restriction Enzyme; 5′ cloning site BsmBI (destroyed during cloning); 3′ cloning site BsmBI (destroyed during cloning)
Terms and licenses: Academic/Nonprofit Terms; Industry Terms: Not Available to Industry
Depositor comments: Type 2 parts are promoters in the MTK Please visit https://www.biorxiv.org/content/10.1101/506188v2 for BioRxiv preprint
How to cite: MTK2_025 was a gift from Hana El-Samad (Addgene plasmid # 123717 ; http://n2t.net/addgene:123717 ; RRID:Addgene_123717)
